>Addgene plasmid #126211 | pTEI161 | addgene full sequence | sequence record 246913 | Addgene NGS Result
TCTGTGAAGACAAACTAGAATTCGAGCTCGGAGGAATTCCAATCCCACAAAAATCTGAGCTTAACAGCAC
AGTTGCTCCTCTCAGAGCAGAATCGGGTATTCAACACCCTCATATCAACTACTACGTTGTGTATAACGGT
CCACATGCCGGTATATACGATGACTGGGGTTGTACAAAGGCGGCAACAAACGGCGTTCCCGGAGTTGCAC
ACAAGAAATTTGCCACTATTACAGAGGCAAGAGCAGCAGCTGACGCGTACACAACAAGTCAGCAAACAGA
CAGGTTGAACTTCATCCCCAAAGGAGAAGCTCAACTCAAGCCCAAGAGCTTTGCTAAGGCCCTAACAAGC
CCACCAAAGCAAAAAGCCCACTGGCTCACGCTAGGAACCAAAAGGCCCAGCAGTGATCCAGCCCCAAAAG
AGATCTCCTTTGCCCCGGAGATTACAATGGACGATTTCCTCTATCTTTACGATCTAGGAAGGAAGTTCGA
AGGTGAAGGTGACGACACTATGTTCACCACTGATAATGAGAAGGTTAGCCTCTTCAATTTCAGAAAGAAT
GCTGACCCACAGATGGTTAGAGAGGCCTACGCAGCAAGTCTCATCAAGACGATCTACCCGAGTAACAATC
TCCAGGAGATCAAATACCTTCCCAAGAAGGTTAAAGATGCAGTCAAAAGATTCAGGACTAATTGCATCAA
GAACACAGAGAAAGACATATTTCTCAAGATCAGAAGTACTATTCCAGTATGGACGATTCAAGGCTTGCTT
CATAAACCAAGGCAAGTAATAGAGATTGGAGTCTCTAAAAAGGTAGTTCCTACTGAATCTAAGGCCATGC
ATGGAGTCTAAGATTCAAATCGAGGATCTAACAGAACTCGCCGTCAAGACTGGCGAACAGTTCATACAGA
GTCTTTTACGACTCAATGACAAGAAGAAAATCTTCGTCAACATGGTGGAGCACGACACTCTGGTCTACTC
CAAAAATGTCAAAGATACAGTCTCAGAAGATCAAAGGGCTATTGAGACTTTTCAACAAAGGATAATTTCG
GGAAACCTCCTCGGATTCCATTGCCCAGCTATCTGTCACTTCATCGAAAGGACAGTAGAAAAGGAAGGTG
GCTCCTACAAATGCCATCATTGCGATAAAGGAAAGGCTATCATTCAAGATCTCTCTGCCGACAGTGGTCC
CAAAGATGGACCCCCACCCACGAGGAGCATCGTGGAAAAAGAAGAGGTTCCAACCACGTCTACAAAGCAA
GTGGATTGATGTGACATCTCCACTGACGTAAGGGATGACGCACAATCCCACTATCCTTCGCAAGACCCTT
CCTCTATATAAGGAAGTTCATTTCATTTGGAGAGGACACGCTCGAGTATAAGAGCTCATTTTTACAACAA
TTACCAACAACAACAAACAACAAACAACATTACAATTACATTTACAATTATCGATACAATGTGAGACCGA
CTGGCTGTGTATAAGGGAGCCTGACATTTATATTCCCCAGAACATCAGGTTAATGGCGTTTTTGATGTCA
TTTTCGCGGTGGCTGAGATCAGCCACTTCTTCCCCGATAACGGAAACCGGCACACTGGCCATATCGGTGG
TCATCATGCGCCAGCTTTCATCCCCGATATGCACCACCGGGTAAAGTTCACGGGAGACTTTATCTGACAG
CAGACGTGCACTGGCCAGGGGGATCACCATCCGTCGCCCAGGCGTGTCAATAATATCACTCTGTACATCC
ACAAACAGACGATAACGGCTCTCTCTTTTATAGGTGTAAACCTTAAACTGCATTTCACCAGCCCCTGTTC
TCGTCAGCAAAAGAGCCGTTCATTTCAATAAACCGGGCGACCTCAGCCATCCCTTCCTGATTTTCCGCTT
TCCAGCGTTCGGCACGCAGACGACGGGCTTCATTCTGCATGGTTGTGCTTACCAGACCGGAGATATTGAC
ATCATATATGCCTTGAGCAACTGATAGCTGTCGCTGTCAACTGTCACTGTAATACGCTGCTTCATAGCAT
ACCTCTTTTTGACATACTTCGGGTATACATATCAGTATATATTCTTATACCGCAAAAATCAGCGCGCAAA
TACGCATACTGTTATCTGGCTTTTAGTAAGCCGGATCCACGCGGCGTTTACGCCCCCCCTGCCACTCATC
GCAGTACTGTTGTAATTCATTAAGCATTCTGCCGACATGGAAGCCATCACAAACGGCATGATGAACCTGA
ATCGCCAGCGGCATCAGCACCTTGTCGCCTTGCGTATAATATTTGCCCATGGTGAAAACGGGGGCGAAGA
AGTTGTCCATATTGGCCACGTTTAAATCAAAACTGGTGAAACTCACCCAGGGATTGGCTGAAACGAAAAA
CATATTCTCAATAAACCCTTTAGGGAAATAGGCCAGGTTTTCACCGTAACACGCCACATCTTGCGAATAT
ATGTGTAGAAACTGCCGGAAATCGTCGTGGTATTCACTCCAGAGCGATGAAAACGTTTCAGTTTGCTCAT
GGAAAACGGTGTAACAAGGGTGAACACTATCCCATATCACCAGCTCACCGTCTTTCATTGCCATACGGAA
TTCCGGATGAGCATTCATCAGGCGGGCAAGAATGTGAATAAAGGCCGGATAAAACTTGTGCTTATTTTTC
TTTACGGTCTTTAAAAAGGCCGTAATATCCAGCTGAACGGTCTGGTTATAGGTACATTGAGCAACTGACT
GAAATGCCTCAAAATGTTCTTTACGATGCCATTGGGATATATCAACGGTGGTATATCCAGTGATTTTTTT
CTCCATTTTAGCTTCCTTAGCTCCTGAAAATCTCGATAACTCAAAAAATACGCCCGGTAGTGATCTTATT
TCATTATGGTGAAAGTTGGAACCTCTTACGTGCCGATCAAGGTCTCATTCGATGGGCGGCAAATTCATGC
GTGACCACATGGTCCTTCATGAGTATGTAAATGCTGCTGGGATTACATAAGCTTAGAGCTTTCGTTCGTA
TCATCGGTTTCGACAACGTTCGTCAAGTTCAATGCATCAGTTTCATTGCGCACACACCAGAATCCTACTG
AGTTTGAGTATTATGGCATTGGGAAAACTGTTTTTCTTGTACCATTTGTTGTGCTTGTAATTTACTGTGT
TTTTTATTCGGTTTTCGCTATCGAACTGTGAAATGGAAATGGATGGAGAAGAGTTAATGAATGATATGGT
CCTTTTGTTCATTCTCAAATTAATATTATTTGTTTTTTCTCTTATTTGTTGTGTGTTGAATTTGAAATTA
TAAGAGATATGCAAACATTTTGTTTTGAGTAAAAATGTGTCAAATCGTGGCCTCTAATGACCGAAGTTAA
TATGAGGAGTAAAACACTTGTAGTTGTACCATTATGCTTATTCACTAGGCAACAAATATATTTTCAGACC
TAGAAAAGCTGCAAATGTTACTGAATACAAGTATGTCCTCTTGTGTTTTAGACATTTATGAACTTTCCTT
TATGTAATTTTCCAGAATCCTTGTCAGATTCTAATCATTGCTTTATAATTATAGTTATACTCATGGATTT
GTAGTTGAGTATGAAAATATTTTTTAATGCATTTTATGACTTGCCAATTGATTGACAACGCTTTACTTGT
CTTCTGCACGAAGTGGTTTAAACTATCAGTGTTTGACAGGATATATTGGCGGGTAAACCTAAGAGAAAAG
AGCGTTTATTAGAATAATCGGATATTTAAAAGGGCGTGAAAAGGTTTATCCGTTCGTCCATTTGTATGTG
CATGCCAACCACAGGGTTCCCCAGATCAGGCGCTGGCTGCTGAACCCCCAGCCGGAACTGACCCCACAAG
GCCCTAGCGTTTGCAATGCACCAGGTCATCATTGACCCAGGCGTGTTCCACCAGGCCGCTGCCTCGCAAC
TCTTCGCAGGCTTCGCCGACCTGCTCGCGCCACTTCTTCACGCGGGTGGAATCCGATCCGCACATGAGGC
GGAAGGTTTCCAGCTTGAGCGGGTACGGCTCCCGGTGCGAGCTGAAATAGTCGAACATCCGTCGGGCCGT
CGGCGACAGCTTGCGGTACTTCTCCCATATGAATTTCGTGTAGTGGTCGCCAGCAAACAGCACGACGATT
TCCTCGTCGATCAGGACCTGGCAACGGGACGTTTTCTTGCCACGGTCCAGGACGCGGAAGCGGTGCAGCA
GCGACACCGATTCCAGGTGCCCAACGCGGTCGGACGTGAAGCCCATCGCCGTCGCCTGTAGGCGCGACAG
GCATTCCTCGGCCTTCGTGTAATACCGGCCATTGATCGACCAGCCCAGGTCCTGGCAAAGCTCGTAGAAC
GTGAAGGTGATCGGCTCGCCGATAGGGGTGCGCTTCGCGTACTCCAACACCTGCTGCCACACCAGTTCGT
CATCGTCGGCCCGCAGCTCGACGCCGGTGTAGGTGATCTTCACGTCCTTGTTGACGTGGAAAATGACCTT
GTTTTGCAGCGCCTCGCGCGGGATTTTCTTGTTGCGCGTGGTGAACAGGGCAGAGCGGGCCGTGTCGTTT
GGCATCGCTCGCATCGTGTCCGGCCACGGCGCAATATCGAACAAGGAAAGCTGCATTTCCTTGATCTGCT
GCTTCGTGTGTTTCAGCAACGCGGCCTGCTTGGCCTCGCTGACCTGTTTTGCCAGGTCCTCGCCGGCGGT
TTTTCGCTTCTTGGTCGTCATAGTTCCTCGCGTGTCGATGGTCATCGACTTCGCCAAACCTGCCGCCTCC
TGTTCAAGACGACGCGAACGCTCCACGGCGGCCGATGGCGCGGGCAGGGCAGGGGGAGCCAGTTGCACGC
TGTCGCGCTCGATCTTGGCCGTAGCTTGCTGGACCATCGAGCCGACGGACTGGAAGGTTTCGCGGGGCGC
ACGCATGACGGTGCGGCTTGCGATGGTTTCGGCATCCTCGGCGGAAAACCCCGCGTCGATCAGTTCTTGC
CTGTATGCCTTCCGGTCAAACGTCCGATTCATTCACCCTCCTTGCGGGATTGCCCCGACTCACGCCGGGG
CAATGTGCCCTTATTCCTGATTTGACCCGCCTGGTGCCTTGGTGTCCAGATAATCCACCTTATCGGCAAT
GAAGTCGGTCCCGTAGACCGTCTGGCCGTCCTTCTCGTACTTGGTATTCCGAATCTTGCCCTGCACGAAT
ACCAGCGACCCCTTGCCCAAATACTTGCCGTGGGCCTCGGCCTGAGAGCCAAAACACTTGATGCGGAAGA
AGTCGGTGCGCTCCTGCTTGTCGCCGGCATCGTTGCGCCACATCTAGGATCTGCCAGGAACCGTAAAAAG
GCCGCGTTGCTGGCGTTTTTCCATAGGCTCCGCCCCCCTGACGAGCATCACAAAAATCGACGCTCAAGTC
AGAGGTGGCGAAACCCGACAGGACTATAAAGATACCAGGCGTTTCCCCCTGGAAGCTCCCTCGTGCGCTC
TCCTGTTCCGACCCTGCCGCTTACCGGATACCTGTCCGCCTTTCTCCCTTCGGGAAGCGTGGCGCTTTCT
CATAGCTCACGCTGTAGGTATCTCAGTTCGGTGTAGGTCGTTCGCTCCAAGCTGGGCTGTGTGCACGAAC
CCCCCGTTCAGCCCGACCGCTGCGCCTTATCCGGTAACTATCGTCTTGAGTCCAACCCGGTAAGACACGA
CTTATCGCCACTGGCAGCAGCCACTGGTAACAGGATTAGCAGAGCGAGGTATGTAGGCGGTGCTACAGAG
TTCTTGAAGTGGTGGCCTAACTACGGCTACACTAGAAGAACAGTATTTGGTATCTGCGCTCTGCTGAAGC
CAGTTACCTTCGGAAAAAGAGTTGGTAGCTCTTGATCCGGCAAACAAACCACCGCTGGTAGCGGTGGTTT
TTTTGTTTGCAAGCAGCAGATTACGCGCAGAAAAAAAGGATCTCAAGAAGATCCTTTGATCTTTTCTACG
GGGTCTGACGCTCAGTGGAACGAAAACTCACGTTAAGGGATTTTGGTCATGAGATTATCAAAAAGGATCT
TCACCTAGATCCTTTTAAATTAAAAATGAAGTTTTAAATCAATCTAAAGTATATATGAGTAAACTTGGTC
TGACAGTTACCAATGCTTAATCAGTGAGGCACCTATCTCAGCGATCTGTCTATTTCGTTCATCCATAGTT
GCCTGACTCCCCGTCGTGTAGATAACTACGATACGGGAGGGCTTACCATCTGGCCCCAGTGCTGCAATGA
TACCGCGAGAACCACGCTCACCGGCTCCAGATTTATCAGCAATAAACCAGCCAGCCGGAAGGGCCGAGCG
CAGAAGTGGTCCTGCAACTTTATCCGCCTCCATCCAGTCTATTAATTGTTGCCGGGAAGCTAGAGTAAGT
AGTTCGCCAGTTAATAGTTTGCGCAACGTTGTTGCCATTGCTACAGGCATCGTGGTGTCACGCTCGTCGT
TTGGTATGGCTTCATTCAGCTCCGGTTCCCAACGATCAAGGCGAGTTACATGATCCCCCATGTTGTGCAA
AAAAGCGGTTAGCTCCTTCGGTCCTCCGATCGTTGTCAGAAGTAAGTTGGCCGCAGTGTTATCACTCATG
GTTATGGCAGCACTGCATAATTCTCTTACTGTCATGCCATCCGTAAGATGCTTTTCTGTGACTGGTGAGT
ACTCAACCAAGTCATTCTGAGAATAGTGTATGCGGCGACCGAGTTGCTCTTGCCCGGCGTCAATACGGGA
TAATACCGCGCCACATAGCAGAACTTTAAAAGTGCTCATCATTGGAAAACGTTCTTCGGGGCGAAAACTC
TCAAGGATCTTACCGCTGTTGAGATCCAGTTCGATGTAACCCACTCGTGCACCCAACTGATCTTCAGCAT
CTTTTACTTTCACCAGCGTTTCTGGGTGAGCAAAAACAGGAAGGCAAAATGCCGCAAAAAAGGGAATAAG
GGCGACACGGAAATGTTGAATACTCATACTCTTCCTTTTTCAATATTATTGAAGCATTTATCAAGGTTAT
TGTCTCATGAGCGGATACATATTTGAATGTATTTAGAAAAATAAACAAATAGGGGTTCCGCGCACGAATT
GGCCAGCGCTGCCATTTTTGGGGTGAGGCCGTTCGCGGCCGAGGGGCGCAGCCCCTGGGGGGATGGGAGG
CCCGCGTTAGCGGGCCGGGAGGGTTCGAGAAGGGGGGGCACCCCCCTTCGGCGTGCGCGGTCACGCGCAC
AGGGCGCAGCCCTGGTTAAAAACAAGGTTTATAAATATTGGTTTAAAAGCAGGTTAAAAGACAGGTTAGC
GGTGGCCGAAAAACGGGCGGAAACCCTTGCAAATGCTGGATTTTCTGCCTGTGGACAGCCCCTCAAATGT
CAATAGGTGCGCCCCTCATCTGTCAGCACTCTGCCCCTCAAGTGTCAAGGATCGCGCCCCTCATCTGTCA
GTAGTCGCGCCCCTCAAGTGTCAATACCGCAGGGCACTTATCCCCAGGCTTGTCCACATCATCTGTGGGA
AACTCGCGTAAAATCAGGCGTTTTCGCCGATTTGCGAGGCTGGCCAGCTCCACGTCGCCGGCCGAAATCG
AGCCTGCCCCTCATCTGTCAACGCCGCGCCGGGTGAGTCGGCCCCTCAAGTGTCAACGTCCGCCCCTCAT
CTGTCAGTGAGGGCCAAGTTTTCCGCGAGGTATCCACAACGCCGGCGGCCGCGGTGTCTCGCACACGGCT
TCGACGGCGTTTCTGGCGCGTTTGCAGGGCCATAGACGGCCGCCAGCCCAGCGGCGAGGGCAACCAGCCC
GGTGAGCGTCGCAAAGGAGATCCTGATCTGACTGATGGGCTGCCTGTATCGAGTGGTGATTTTGTGCCGA
GCTGCCGGTCGGGGAGCTGTTGGCTGGCTGGTGGCAGGATATATTGTGGTGTAAACAAATTGACGCTTAG
ACAACTTAATAACACATTGCGGACGTTTTTAATGTACTGGGGTGGATGCAGTGGGCCCCAC
Features (pLannotate 1.2.2; 18 found; start..end, strand, type, name):
     33..839     +  CDS            IBMP_CAMVB (fragment): Experimental evidence at protein level: Swiss-Prot protein existence level 1. Enhances the ribosomal termination-reinitiation event leading to the translation of major open reading frames on the polycistronic viral RNAs. From Cauliflower mosaic virus (strain Bari 1) (CaMV).
   1023..1368    +  promoter       CaMV 35S promoter: strong constitutive promoter from cauliflower mosaic virus
   1320..1366    +  promoter       minimal CaMV 35S promoter: minimal 35S promoter from cauliflower mosaic virus
   1397..1450    +  misc_feature   TMV Ω: translational enhancer from the tobacco mosaic virus 5'-leader sequence (Gallie et al., 1988)
   1501..1803    -  CDS            ccdB: CCDB_ECOLI - Also known as G, letB, letD. Experimental evidence at protein level: Swiss-Prot protein existence level 1. Toxic component of a type II toxin-antitoxin (TA) system, functioning in plasmid maintainence. Responsible for the post- segregational killing (PSK) of plasmid-free cells, also referred to as a plasmid addiction system. Half-life of over 2 hours. Cell killing by CcdB is accompanied by filamentation, defects in chromosome and plasmid segregation, defects in cell division, formation of anucleate cells, decreased DNA synthesis and plasmid loss. Interferes with the activity of DN
   1808..1966    -  CDS            ccdA (fragment): CCDA_ECO57 - Also known as H, letA. Experimental evidence at protein level: Swiss-Prot protein existence level 1. Antitoxin component of a type II toxin-antitoxin (TA) system which inhibits the post-segregational killing (PSK) of plasmid-free cells, also referred to as a plasmid addiction system. Binds to and blocks the activity of CcdB; will also remove bound CcdB protein from the CcdB-GyrA complex by forming a CcdA-CcdB complex, a process termed rejuvenation. Functions as a transcriptional corepressor for the ccdAB operon, repression also requires CcdB (By similarity). From Escherichia coli
   2148..2806    -  CDS            CmR: chloramphenicol acetyltransferase; cat; confers resistance to chloramphenicol
   2807..2909    -  promoter       cat promoter: promoter of the E. coli cat gene encoding chloramphenicol acetyltransferase
   2940..2987    +  CDS            GFP11: 11th β-strand of superfolder GFP associates with GFP(1-10), consisting of the first 10 β-strands, to reconstitute fluorescent GFP (Cabantous et al., 2005; Kamiyama et al., 2016)
   2997..3629    +  terminator     E9 terminator: terminator and polyadenylation signal from the pea rbcS-E9 gene
   3674..3698    +  misc_feature   RB T-DNA repeat: right border repeat from nopaline C58 T-DNA
   3810..3830    -  CDS            TetR (fragment): tetracycline resistance regulatory protein; tetR
   3857..5002    -  CDS            trfA: TRFA_ECOLX - Experimental evidence at protein level: Swiss-Prot protein existence level 1. Also involved in plasmid copy number control, promoting intermolecular coupling of protein bound iterons at oriV, which inhibits replication initiation. From Escherichia coli.
   5338..5926    -  rep_origin     ori: high-copy-number ColE1/pMB1/pBR322/pUC origin of replication
   6097..6957    -  CDS            AmpR: β-lactamase; bla; confers resistance to ampicillin, carbenicillin, and related antibiotics
   6958..7062    -  promoter       AmpR promoter: bla
   7149..7780    -  rep_origin     oriV: incP origin of replication
   7872..7896    +  misc_feature   LB T-DNA repeat: left border repeat from nopaline C58 T-DNA
