[The description below was written by a language model from this plasmid's Addgene catalogue record and pLannotate feature annotations shown in this document.]
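Description:
pTEI161 is a plant binary expression vector of about 8 kb built on the pICH47751 backbone. It serves as a Module 1 vector of the PlaMiNGo toolkit, a self-assembling split-fluorescent-protein system for examining the organelle targeting specificity of nuclear-encoded proteins. The backbone carries both a high-copy ColE1/pUC-type origin and the broad-host-range IncP oriV with its trfA replication initiator gene. This combination allows maintenance in E. coli and, as is typical for such binary vectors, in Agrobacterium. Ampicillin resistance (bla) lies on the backbone. Left and right nopaline-type T-DNA border repeats flank the expression cassette, so that it can be transferred into plant cells.

Within the T-DNA, a CaMV 35S promoter is followed by the TMV Ω translational enhancer. The promoter is preceded by additional upstream cauliflower mosaic virus sequence, which is annotated as a fragment of a viral ORF. Downstream of these elements sits a BsaI-flanked ccdB dropout cassette, then the GFP11 (M3) coding segment and the pea rbcS-E9 terminator and polyadenylation signal. The dropout cassette is in reverse orientation and contains the ccdB toxin gene, a ccdA fragment and a chloramphenicol acetyltransferase gene with its cat promoter. This explains why the empty vector is selected on both chloramphenicol and ampicillin and must be propagated in a ccdB-tolerant strain.

Replacing the cassette by BsaI-based (Golden Gate style) cloning places a candidate gene upstream of and in frame with GFP11, while the loss of ccdB counterselects against uncut parental plasmid. The resulting candidate–GFP11 fusion fluoresces only when the eleventh β-strand meets a GFP1-10 fragment. Fluorescence therefore reports where in the plant cell the candidate protein is located.
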