Addgene plasmid #126211: pTEI161
Purpose: Module 1 vector of PlaMiNGo toolkit for cloning of candidate gene at N-terminus of GFP11 and expression in plant cell
Depositing lab: Ralf-Bernd Klösgen. Depositing organization: Martin-Luther-Universitaet Halle-Wittenberg. Publication: Targeting specificity of nuclear-encoded organelle proteins with a self-assembling split-fluorescent protein toolkit. Sharma M, Kretschmer C, Lampe C, Stuttmann J, Klosgen RB. J Cell Sci. 2019 Jun 3;132(11). pii: jcs.230839. doi: 10.1242/jcs.230839. PubMed 31085714.
Backbone
  Vector backbone: pICH47751
  Total vector size (bp): 7969
  Vector type: Plant Expression ; Binary, Module 1
Growth in bacteria
  Bacterial resistance: Chloramphenicol and Ampicillin, 25 & 100 μg/mL
  Growth temperature: 37°C
  Growth strain: ccdB Survival
  Copy number: Unknown
Gene/Insert 1
  Gene/Insert name: ccdB Cassette (BsaI)
  Species: E.coli
  Insert size (bp): 1458
Gene/Insert 2
  Gene/Insert name: GFP11 (alt name: GFP11 M3)
  Species: Synthetic
  Insert size (bp): 72
Resource information
  A portion of this plasmid was derived from a plasmid made by: Huang Lab via Addgene
Terms and licenses: Academic/Nonprofit Terms; Industry Terms: Not Available to Industry
How to cite: pTEI161 was a gift from Ralf-Bernd Klösgen (Addgene plasmid # 126211 ; http://n2t.net/addgene:126211 ; RRID:Addgene_126211)
